>Addgene plasmid #191849 | pProEx-HTa-SOD1 WT | addgene full sequence | sequence record 379507 | Addgene NGS Result
[34 nt withheld, positions 1-34]
CCCATTCGCCATTCAGGCTGCTATGGTGCACTCTCAGTACAATCTGCTCTGATGCCGCATAGTTAAGCCA
GTATACACTCCGCTATCGCTACGTGACTGGGTCATGGCTGCGCCCCGACACCCGCCAACACCCGCTGACG
CGCCCTGACGGGCTTGTCTGCTCCCGGCATCCGCTTACAGACAAGCTGTGACCGTCTCCGGGAGCTGCAT
GTGTCAGAGGTTTTCACCGTCATCACCGAAACGCGCGAGGCAGCAGATCAATTCGCGCGCGAAGGCGAAG
CGGCATGCATTTACGTTGACACCATCGAATGGTGCAAAACCTTTCGCGGTATGGCATGATAGCGCCCGGA
AGAGAGTCAATTCAGGGTGGTGAATGTGAAACCAGTAACGTTATACGATGTCGCAGAGTATGCCGGTGTC
TCTTATCAGACCGTTTCCCGCGTGGTGAACCAGGCCAGCCACGTTTCTGCGAAAACGCGGGAAAAAGTGG
AAGCGGCGATGGCGGAGCTGAATTACATTCCCAACCGCGTGGCACAACAACTGGCGGGCAAACAGTCGTT
GCTGATTGGCGTTGCCACCTCCAGTCTGGCCCTGCACGCGCCGTCGCAAATTGTCGCGGCGATTAAATCT
CGCGCCGATCAACTGGGTGCCAGCGTGGTGGTGTCGATGGTAGAACGAAGCGGCGTCGAAGCCTGTAAAG
CGGCGGTGCACAATCTTCTCGCGCAACGCGTCAGTGGGCTGATCATTAACTATCCGCTGGATGACCAGGA
TGCCATTGCTGTGGAAGCTGCCTGCACTAATGTTCCGGCGTTATTTCTTGATGTCTCTGACCAGACACCC
ATCAACAGTATTATTTTCTCCCATGAAGACGGTACGCGACTGGGCGTGGAGCATCTGGTCGCATTGGGTC
ACCAGCAAATCGCGCTGTTAGCGGGCCCATTAAGTTCTGTCTCGGCGCGTCTGCGTCTGGCTGGCTGGCA
TAAATATCTCACTCGCAATCAAATTCAGCCGATAGCGGAACGGGAAGGCGACTGGAGTGCCATGTCCGGT
TTTCAACAAACCATGCAAATGCTGAATGAGGGCATCGTTCCCACTGCGATGCTGGTTGCCAACGATCAGA
TGGCGCTGGGCGCAATGCGCGCCATTACCGAGTCCGGGCTGCGCGTTGGTGCGGATATCTCGGTAGTGGG
ATACGACGATACCGAAGACAGCTCATGTTATATCCCGCCGTTAACCACCATCAAACAGGATTTTCGCCTG
CTGGGGCAAACCAGCGTGGACCGCTTGCTGCAACTCTCTCAGGGCCAGGCGGTGAAGGGCAATCAGCTGT
TGCCCGTCTCACTGGTGAAAAGAAAAACCACCCTGGCACCCAATACGCAAACCGCCTCTCCCCGCGCGTT
GGCCGATTCATTAATGCAGCTGGCACGACAGGTTTCCCGACTGGAAAGCGGGCAGTGAGCGCAACGCAAT
TAATGTAAGTTAGCGCGAATTGATCTGGTTTGACAGCTTATCATCGACTGCACGGTGCACCAATGCTTCT
GGCGTCAGGCAGCCATCGGAAGCTGTGGTATGGCTGTGCAGGTCGTAAATCACTGCATAATTCGTGTCGC
TCAAGGCGCACTCCCGTTCTGGATAATGTTTTTTGCGCCGACATCATAACGGTTCTGGCAAATATTCTGA
AATGAGCTGTTGACAATTAATCATCCGGTCCGTATAATCTGTGGAATTGTGAGCGGATAACAATTTCACA
CAGGAAACAGACCATGTCGTACTACCATCACCATCACCATCACGATTACGATATCCCAACGACCGAAAAC
CTGTATTTTCAGGGCGCCATGGATCCGGAATTC
[462 nt withheld, positions 1888-2349]
TAAAAGCTTGGCTGTTTTGGCGGATGAGAGAAGATTTTCAGCCTGATACAGATTAAATCAGAACGCAGAA
GCGGTCTGATAAAACAGAATTTGCCTGGCGGCAGTAGCGCGGTGGTCCCACCTGACCCCATGCCGAACTC
AGAAGTGAAACGCCGTAGCGCCGATGGTAGTGTGGGGTCTCCCCATGCGAGAGTAGGGAACTGCCAGGCA
TCAAATAAAACGAAAGGCTCAGTCGAAAGACTGGGCCTTTCGTTTTATCTGTTGTTTGTCGGTGAACGCT
CTCCTGAGTAGGACAAATCCGCCGGGAGCGGATTTGAACGTTGCGAAGCAACGGCCCGGAGGGTGGCGGG
CAGGACGCCCGCCATAAACTGCCAGGCATCAAATTAAGCAGAAGGCCATCCTGACGGATGGCCTTTTTGC
GTTTCTACAAACTCTTTTGTTTATTTTTCTAAATACATTCAAATATGTATCCGCTCATGAGACAATAACC
CTGATAAATGCTTCAATAATATTGAAAAAGGAAGAGTATGAGTATTCAACATTTCCGTGTCGCCCTTATT
CCCTTTTTTGCGGCATTTTGCCTTCCTGTTTTTGCTCACCCAGAAACGCTGGTGAAAGTAAAAGATGCTG
AAGATCAGTTGGGTGCACGAGTGGGTTACATCGAACTGGATCTCAACAGCGGTAAGATCCTTGAGAGTTT
TCGCCCCGAAGAACGTTTTCCAATGATGAGCACTTTTAAAGTTCTGCTATGTGGCGCGGTATTATCCCGT
GTTGACGCCGGGCAAGAGCAACTCGGTCGCCGCATACACTATTCTCAGAATGACTTGGTTGAGTACTCAC
CAGTCACAGAAAAGCATCTTACGGATGGCATGACAGTAAGAGAATTATGCAGTGCTGCCATAACCATGAG
TGATAACACTGCGGCCAACTTACTTCTGACAACGATCGGAGGACCGAAGGAGCTAACCGCTTTTTTGCAC
AACATGGGGGATCATGTAACTCGCCTTGATCGTTGGGAACCGGAGCTGAATGAAGCCATACCAAACGACG
AGCGTGACACCACGATGCCTGTAGCAATGGCAACAACGTTGCGCAAACTATTAACTGGCGAACTACTTAC
TCTAGCTTCCCGGCAACAATTAATAGACTGGATGGAGGCGGATAAAGTTGCAGGACCACTTCTGCGCTCG
GCCCTTCCGGCTGGCTGGTTTATTGCTGATAAATCTGGAGCCGGTGAGCGTGGGTCTCGCGGTATCATTG
CAGCACTGGGGCCAGATGGTAAGCCCTCCCGTATCGTAGTTATCTACACGACGGGGAGTCAGGCAACTAT
GGATGAACGAAATAGACAGATCGCTGAGATAGGTGCCTCACTGATTAAGCATTGGTAACTGTCAGACCAA
GTTTACTCATATATACTTTAGATTGATTTAAAACTTCATTTTTAATTTAAAAGGATCTAGGTGAAGATCC
TTTTTGATAATCTCATGACCAAAATCCCTTAACGTGAGTTTTCGTTCCACTGAGCGTCAGACCCCGTAGA
AAAGATCAAAGGATCTTCTTGAGATCCTTTTTTTCTGCGCGTAATCTGCTGCTTGCAAACAAAAAAACCA
CCGCTACCAGCGGTGGTTTGTTTGCCGGATCAAGAGCTACCAACTCTTTTTCCGAAGGTAACTGGCTTCA
GCAGAGCGCAGATACCAAATACTGTCCTTCTAGTGTAGCCGTAGTTAGGCCACCACTTCAAGAACTCTGT
AGCACCGCCTACATACCTCGCTCTGCTAATCCTGTTACCAGTGGCTGCTGCCAGTGGCGATAAGTCGTGT
CTTACCGGGTTGGACTCAAGACGATAGTTACCGGATAAGGCGCAGCGGTCGGGCTGAACGGGGGGTTCGT
GCACACAGCCCAGCTTGGAGCGAACGACCTACACCGAACTGAGATACCTACAGCGTGAGCTATGAGAAAG
CGCCACGCTTCCCGAAGGGAGAAAGGCGGACAGGTATCCGGTAAGCGGCAGGGTCGGAACAGGAGAGCGC
ACGAGGGAGCTTCCAGGGGGAAACGCCTGGTATCTTTATAGTCCTGTCGGGTTTCGCCACCTCTGACTTG
AGCGTCGATTTTTGTGATGCTCGTCAGGGGGGCGGAGCCTATGGAAAAACGCCAGCAACGCGGCCTTTTT
ACGGTTCCTGGCCTTTTGCTGGCCTTTTGCTCACATGTTCTTTCCTGCGTTATCCCCTGATTCTGTGGAT
AACCGTATTACCGCCTTTGAGTGAGCTGATACCGCTCGCCGCAGCCGAACGACCGAGCGCAGCGAGTCAG
TGAGCGAGGAAGCGGAAGAGCGCCTGATGCGGTATTTTCTCCTTACGCATCTGTGCGGTATTTCACACCG
CATAATTTTGTTAAAATTCGCGTTAAATTTTTGTTAAATCAGCTCATTTTTTAACCAATAGGCCGAAATC
GGCAAAATCCCTTATAAATCAAAAGAATAGACCGAGATAGGGT
[37 nt withheld, positions 4843-4879]
AAAGAACGTGGACTCCAACGTCAAAGG
[49 nt withheld, positions 4907-4955]
T
[91 nt withheld, positions 4957-5047]
G
[90 nt withheld, positions 5049-5138]
Features (pLannotate 1.2.2; 20 found; start..end, strand, type, name):
     39..55      -  CDS            lacZα (fragment): LacZα fragment of β-galactosidase; lacZ fragment
     56..146     -  misc_feature   bom (fragment): basis of mobility region from pBR322
    248..288     -  CDS            rop (fragment): Rop protein, which maintains plasmids at low copy number; rop
    332..409     +  promoter       lacIq promoter: lacI (mutant); In the lacIq allele, a single base change in the promoter boosts expression of the lacI gene about 10-fold.
    410..1492    +  CDS            lacI: lac repressor; lacI; The lac repressor binds to the lac operator to inhibit transcription in E. coli. This inhibition can be relieved by adding lactose or isopropyl-β-D-thiogalactopyranoside (IPTG).
   1534..1551    +  promoter       tet promoter (fragment): E. coli promoter for tetracycline efflux protein gene
   1547..1648    -  CDS            yciV (fragment): RNAAM_ECOLI - Also known as trpH From Escherichia coli (strain K12).
   1723..1739    +  promoter       EM7 promoter (fragment): synthetic bacterial promoter&nbsp
   1761..1777    +  protein_bind   lac operator: The lac repressor binds to the lac operator to inhibit transcription in E. coli. This inhibition can be relieved by adding lactose or isopropyl-β-D-thiogalactopyranoside (IPTG). lac repressor encoded by lacI
   1808..1827    +  CDS            8xHis (fragment): 8xHis affinity tag
   1849..1869    +  CDS            TEV site: tobacco etch virus (TEV) protease recognition and cleavage site
   1888..2349    +  CDS            SOD1 (sequence withheld): SODC_HUMAN - Experimental evidence at protein level: Swiss-Prot protein existence level 1. Destroys radicals which are normally produced within the cells and which are toxic to biological systems. From Homo sapiens (Human).
   2442..2557    +  ncRNA          5S rRNA: Accession: RF00001 - 5S ribosomal RNA
   2561..2647    +  terminator     rrnB T1 terminator: Escherichia coli rrnB; transcription terminator T1 from the E. coli rrnB gene
   2739..2766    +  terminator     rrnB T2 terminator: transcription terminator T2 from the E. coli rrnB gene
   2785..2876    +  promoter       AmpR promoter: bla
   2877..3737    +  CDS            AmpR: β-lactamase; bla; confers resistance to ampicillin, carbenicillin, and related antibiotics
   3908..4496    +  rep_origin     ori: high-copy-number ColE1/pMB1/pBR322/pUC origin of replication
   4682..4733    -  misc_feature   bom (fragment): basis of mobility region from pBR322
   4744..34      -  rep_origin     f1 ori (across the origin) (sequence partly withheld): f1 bacteriophage origin of replication; arrow indicates direction of (+) strand synthesis
