[The description below was written by a language model from this plasmid's Addgene catalogue record and pLannotate feature annotations shown in this document.]
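Description:
pProEx-HTa-SOD1 WT is a bacterial expression plasmid built on the pProEx-HTa backbone for producing wild-type human Cu/Zn-superoxide dismutase (SOD1) in E. coli. It is maintained through a high-copy ColE1/pMB1-type origin and selected with ampicillin via the β-lactamase (AmpR) gene under its own promoter. An f1 phage origin is also present, along with remnants of pBR322-derived bom, rop and lacZα sequences that are only fragments.

The 465 bp SOD1 coding sequence, which the record says was derived from a mammalian pcDNA3.1-based SOD1 plasmid, was inserted between EcoRI and HindIII sites that remain intact. Upstream of the gene the annotation shows a lac operator, a histidine affinity tag (detected as a partial match to an 8xHis feature) and a TEV protease recognition site. The protein is therefore made as an N-terminally His-tagged fusion that can be captured by metal-affinity chromatography, and the tag can then be removed by TEV cleavage. The promoter driving expression is not annotated as an intact feature; only short fragment hits to other bacterial promoters appear in that region. However, the lac operator, together with a plasmid-borne lacI gene expressed from the strengthened lacIq promoter, indicates repressor-controlled, IPTG-inducible transcription. A 5S rRNA segment and the rrnB T1 and T2 terminators follow the insert and stop transcription.

The stated purpose is bacterial expression of wild-type SOD1, and the associated work concerns structural analysis of overoxidized SOD1 in ALS-related filament formation. The sequenced record is 5,138 nt, slightly shorter than the catalogue's total size of 5,244 bp.
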