Addgene plasmid #191849: pProEx-HTa-SOD1 WT
Purpose: express wild-type SOD1 in bacterial cells
Depositing lab: Nam-Chul Ha. Depositing organization: Seoul National University. Publication: Structural analysis of the overoxidized Cu/Zn-superoxide dismutase in ROS-induced ALS filament formation. Baek Y, Woo TG, Ahn J, Lee D, Kwon Y, Park BJ, Ha NC. Commun Biol. 2022 Oct 12;5(1):1085. doi: 10.1038/s42003-022-04017-0. PubMed 36224351.
Backbone
  Vector backbone: pProEx-HTa
  Backbone size w/o insert (bp): 4779
  Total vector size (bp): 5244
  Vector type: Bacterial Expression
Growth in bacteria
  Bacterial resistance: Ampicillin, 100 μg/mL
  Growth temperature: 37°C
  Growth strain: DH5alpha
  Copy number: High Copy
Gene/Insert
  Gene/Insert name: SOD1
  Species: H. sapiens (human)
  Insert size (bp): 465
  Entrez Gene: SOD1 (a.k.a. ALS, ALS1, HEL-S-44, IPOA, SOD, STAHP, hSod1, homodimer)
  Cloning method: Restriction Enzyme; 5′ cloning site EcoRI (not destroyed); 3′ cloning site Hind3 (not destroyed)
  Sequencing primers: 5′ M13_pUC_Rev_primer; 3′ pBAD_Rev_primer
Resource information
  A portion of this plasmid was derived from a plasmid made by: from pF151 pcDNA3.1(+)SOD1WT (addgene)
Terms and licenses: Academic/Nonprofit Terms; Industry Terms: Not Available to Industry
How to cite: pProEx-HTa-SOD1 WT was a gift from Nam-Chul Ha (Addgene plasmid # 191849 ; http://n2t.net/addgene:191849 ; RRID:Addgene_191849)
